>Addgene plasmid #11943 | pcDNA3.1/HisC 14-3-3 epsilon K49E | addgene partial sequence | sequence record 18544 | T7 5'-TAATACGACTCACTATAGGG-3'
GGGGGTTCTCATCATCATCATCATCATGGTATGGCTAGCATGACTGGTGGACAGCAAATGGGTCGGGATC
TGTACGACGATGACGATAAGGTACCAGGATCCACCATGGATGATCGGGAGGATCTGGTGTACCAGGCGAA
GCTGGCAGAGCAGGCCGAGCGATACGACGAAATGGTGGAATCAATGAAGAAAGTAGCAGGAATGGACGTG
GAGCTGACAGTTGAAGAACGAAACCTTTTATCTGTTGCATATGAAAATGTGATTGGAGCCAGAAGAGCAT
CCTGGAGAATAATCAGCAGCATTGAACAGAAGGAAGAAAACAAGGGAGGAGAGGACAAATTAAAGATGAT
TCGGGAGTACCGGCAAATGGTTGAAACTGAGCTCAAGTTAATCTGTTGTGACATTCTGGATGTACTGGAC
AAGCACCTCATTCCAGCAGCTAACACTGGCGAGTCCAAGGTTTTCTATTATAAAATGAAAGGGGACTACC
ACAGGTATCTGGCTGAGTTTGCCACAGGAAACGACAGGAAGGAGGCAGCAGAGAACAGCCTTGTGGCTTA
CAAAGCTGCTAGTGACATTGCGATGACAGAACTTCCTCCAACGCACCCCATTCGTTTAGGTCTTGCTCTC
AACTTTTCCGTATTCTACTATGAAATTCTTAATTCCCCCGACCGTGCCTGCAGGTTGGCAAAAGCAGCTT
TTGATGACGCAATTGCAGAACTGGACACGCTGAGTGAAGAAAGCTATAAGGACTCCACACTCATCATGCA
GCTGCTACGTGATAACCTGACGCTGTGGACCTCAGACATGCAGGGCGATGGTGAAGAGCAGAATAAAGAA
GCGCTGCAGGATGTGGAAGATGAGAATCAGTGATCTAGAGTTCGGGTCGACTCGAGTCTAGAGGGCCCGT
TTNAACCCGCTGATCAGCCTCGACTGTGCCTTCTAGTTGCCAGCCATCTGTTGTTTGCCCCTCCCCGTGC
CTTCCTGACC
