[The description below was written by a language model from this plasmid's Addgene catalogue record.]
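Description:
pcDNA3.1/HisC 14-3-3 epsilon K49E is a mammalian expression plasmid built on the commercial pcDNA3.1 His C backbone (about 5.5 kb without insert). It is maintained as a high-copy plasmid in E. coli under ampicillin selection. It also carries a neomycin resistance marker, so transfected mammalian cells can be selected with G418, for example to derive stable lines. No feature table accompanies the record, so the promoter and other regulatory elements are not explicitly listed. Vectors of the pcDNA3.1 family generally drive the insert from a CMV immediate-early promoter, with a T7 promoter upstream of the cloning site, which fits the T7 primer listed for 5′ sequencing.

The insert is the rat Ywhae gene encoding 14-3-3 epsilon, cloned between BamHI and XhoI sites; the record does not say whether those sites survived cloning. The coding sequence is fused to the N-terminal His tag supplied by the backbone, which allows detection or affinity capture of the expressed protein. The insert carries a K49E point mutation that replaces a lysine with a glutamate. The record does not state the functional consequence of this substitution. In 14-3-3 proteins this conserved lysine is generally understood to lie in the phosphopeptide-binding groove, and charge reversal there is commonly used to impair ligand binding. The associated publication concerns the entry of 14-3-3 into the nucleus and its role in nucleocytoplasmic transport. The construct is therefore likely used as a mutant comparator to wild-type 14-3-3 epsilon in mammalian cell studies of localisation and target protein binding.
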