Addgene plasmid #11943: pcDNA3.1/HisC 14-3-3 epsilon K49E
Depositing lab: Michael Yaffe. Depositing organization: Massachusetts Institute of Technology. Publication: 14-3-3 transits to the nucleus and participates in dynamic nucleocytoplasmic transport. Brunet A, Kanai F, Stehn J, Xu J, Sarbassova D, Frangioni JV, Dalal SN, DeCaprio JA, Greenberg ME, Yaffe MB. J Cell Biol. 2002 Mar 4. 156(5):817-28. 10.1083/jcb.200112059 PubMed 11864996.
Backbone
  Vector backbone: pcDNA3.1 His C
  Backbone manufacturer: Invitrogen
  Backbone size w/o insert (bp): 5514
  Vector type: Mammalian Expression
  Selectable markers: Neomycin (select with G418)
Growth in bacteria
  Bacterial resistance: Ampicillin, 100 μg/mL
  Growth temperature: 37°C
  Growth strain: DH5alpha
  Copy number: High Copy
Gene/Insert
  Gene/Insert name: Ywhae (alt name: 14-3-3 epsilon)
  Species: R. norvegicus (rat)
  Mutation: K49E
  Entrez Gene: Ywhae (a.k.a. 14-3-3e)
  Tag / fusion protein: His (N terminal on backbone)
  Cloning method: Restriction Enzyme; 5′ cloning site BamHI (unknown if destroyed); 3′ cloning site XhoI (unknown if destroyed)
  Sequencing primers: 5′ T7
Terms and licenses: Academic/Nonprofit Terms; Industry Terms: Not Available to Industry
How to cite: pcDNA3.1/HisC 14-3-3 epsilon K49E was a gift from Michael Yaffe (Addgene plasmid # 11943 ; http://n2t.net/addgene:11943 ; RRID:Addgene_11943)
